Addgene plasmid #122553: pAd5-B3
Purpose: Block 3 for AdenoBuilder genome assembly
Depositing lab: Fred Bunz. Depositing organization: Johns Hopkins University and School of Medicine. Publication: Seamless assembly of recombinant adenoviral genomes from high-copy plasmids. Miciak JJ, Hirshberg J, Bunz F. PLoS One. 2018 Jun 27;13(6):e0199563. doi: 10.1371/journal.pone.0199563. eCollection 2018. PubMed 29949649.
Backbone
  Vector backbone: pJet1.2
  Backbone manufacturer: ThermoFisher Scientific
  Backbone size w/o insert (bp): 2988
  Total vector size (bp): 6626
  Vector type: Synthetic Biology
Growth in bacteria
  Bacterial resistance: Ampicillin, 100 μg/mL
  Growth temperature: 37°C
  Growth strain: DH5alpha
  Copy number: High Copy
Gene/Insert
  Gene/Insert name: Adenovirus 5 genomic region 10862-14499
  Species: Synthetic; Adenovirus 5
  Insert size (bp): 3638
Terms and licenses: Academic/Nonprofit Terms; Industry Terms: Not Available to Industry
How to cite: pAd5-B3 was a gift from Fred Bunz (Addgene plasmid # 122553 ; http://n2t.net/addgene:122553 ; RRID:Addgene_122553)
