[The description below was written by a language model from this plasmid's Addgene catalogue record and pLannotate feature annotations shown in this document.]
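Description:
pAd5-B3 is one of the modular "block" plasmids of the AdenoBuilder system, a synthetic-biology toolkit in which the human adenovirus type 5 genome is split across several high-copy plasmids so that recombinant adenoviral genomes can be seamlessly reassembled from the individual pieces. This plasmid supplies block 3, corresponding to Ad5 genomic positions 10862–14499, an insert of about 3.6 kb carried in the pJet1.2 cloning backbone for a total size of roughly 6.6 kb. It is propagated in E. coli through a high-copy ColE1/pUC-type origin and selected with ampicillin via the β-lactamase gene and its native promoter.

The annotated viral segment contains a VA RNA gene (a small non-coding adenoviral RNA), the complete L1 52/55K packaging protein coding sequence, the complete coding sequence for the capsid cement protein IIIa, and the beginning of the L2 penton base gene, which is truncated at the block boundary and would be completed by the adjoining block on assembly. These are native genomic sequences in their viral context rather than an engineered expression cassette, and the record does not list any added mammalian promoter, tag or reporter.

The remaining features belong to pJet1.2: a T7 promoter flanking the cloning site, and a fragment of the eco47IR lethal restriction-enzyme gene driven by a lac UV5 promoter. Disruption of that gene by the insert is the backbone's positive-selection mechanism for recombinant clones. The plasmid is not a functional viral vector on its own. It serves as a stable, easily modified source of this genome segment, to be combined with the other blocks to build complete adenoviral genomes.
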