Features (pLannotate 1.2.2; 12 found; start..end, strand, type, name):
    305..323     +  promoter       T7 promoter: promoter for bacteriophage T7 RNA polymerase
    392..549     +  ncRNA          VA: Accession: RF00102 - VA RNA
    567..1811    +  CDS            L1: PKG3_ADE05 - Experimental evidence at protein level: Swiss-Prot protein existence level 1. Involved in viral genome packaging through its interaction with packaging proteins 1 and 2. After proteolytic cleavage by adenovirus protease, L1 52/55k protein is removed from the capsid during viral maturation. From Human adenovirus C serotype 5 (HAdV-5) (Human adenovirus 5).
   1835..3589    +  CDS            CAP3_ADE05: Experimental evidence at protein level: Swiss-Prot protein existence level 1. Structural component of the virion that acts as a cement protein on the capsid exterior and which mediates the interactions between the hexons, including the peripentonal hexons, and reaches all the way to the penton vertices. Two hexon linking proteins IIIa, one from each facet, stabilize the unique edge interface between a pair of facets. As the virus enters the host cell, hexon linking proteins IIIa are shed concomitant with virion acidification in the endosome. During virus assembly, seems to play a role in the s
   3674..4018    +  CDS            L2 (fragment): CAPSP_ADE05 - Experimental evidence at protein level: Swiss-Prot protein existence level 1. Major capsid protein that self-associates to form penton base pentamers, each in the shape of a pentagon, situated at the 12 vertices of the pseudo T=25 capsid. Involved in virus secondary attachment to host cell after initial attachment by the fiber protein. Binds host integrin heterodimer ITGAV-ITGB5 (alphaV-beta5) thereby triggering clathrin-mediated endocytosis of virions. Mediates initial virus attachment to CXADR-negative cells. Binding to integrins ITGAV-ITGB5 also seems to induce macropinocytosi
   4026..4406    -  CDS            eco47IR (fragment): T2E7_ECOLX - Protein predicted: Swiss-Prot protein existence level 4. Recognizes the double-stranded sequence GGWCC and cleaves after G-1. From Escherichia coli.
   4459..4489    -  promoter       lac UV5 promoter: E. coli lac promoter with an "up" mutation
   4504..4525    -  protein_bind   CAP binding site: CAP binding activates transcription in the presence of cAMP. E. coli catabolite activator protein
   4550..4633    -  CDS            lacI (fragment): lac repressor; lacI; The lac repressor binds to the lac operator to inhibit transcription in E. coli. This inhibition can be relieved by adding lactose or isopropyl-β-D-thiogalactopyranoside (IPTG).
   4816..5404    -  rep_origin     ori: high-copy-number ColE1/pMB1/pBR322/pUC origin of replication
   5575..6435    -  CDS            AmpR: β-lactamase; bla; confers resistance to ampicillin, carbenicillin, and related antibiotics
   6436..6540    -  promoter       AmpR promoter: bla
>Addgene plasmid #122553 | pAd5-B3 | depositor full sequence | sequence record 318567 | Adenovirus 5 bases 10862-14499
GCCCCTGCAGCCGAATTATATTATTTTTGCCAAATAATTTTTAACAAAAGCTCTGAAGTCTTCTTCATTT
AAATTCTTAGATGATACTTCATCTGGAAAATTGTCCCAATTAGTAGCATCACGCTGTGAGTAAGTTCTAA
ACCATTTTTTTATTGTTGTATTATCTCTAATCTTACTACTCGATGAGTTTTCGGTATTATCTCTATTTTT
AACTTGGAGCAGGTTCCATTCATTGTTTTTTTCATCATAGTGAATAAAATCAACTGCTTTAACACTTGTG
CCTGAACACCATATCCATCCGGCGTAATACGACTCACTATAGGGAGAGCGGCCGCCAGATCTTCCGGATG
GCTCGAGTTTTTCAGCAAGATCTTCGAACGAAAGCATTAAGTGGCTCGCTCCCTGTAGCCGGAGGGTTAT
TTTCCAAGGGTTGAGTCGCGGGACCCCCGGTTCGAGTCTCGGACCGGCCGGACTGCGGCGAACGGGGGTT
TGCCTCCCCGTCATGCAAGACCCCGCTTGCAAATTCCTCCGGAAACAGGGACGAGCCCCTTTTTTGCTTT
TCCCAGATGCATCCGGTGCTGCGGCAGATGCGCCCCCCTCCTCAGCAGCGGCAAGAGCAAGAGCAGCGGC
AGACATGCAGGGCACCCTCCCCTCCTCCTACCGCGTCAGGAGGGGCGACATCCGCGGTTGACGCGGCAGC
AGATGGTGATTACGAACCCCCGCGGCGCCGGGCCCGGCACTACCTGGACTTGGAGGAGGGCGAGGGCCTG
GCGCGGCTAGGAGCGCCCTCTCCTGAGCGGCACCCAAGGGTGCAGCTGAAGCGTGATACGCGTGAGGCGT
ACGTGCCGCGGCAGAACCTGTTTCGCGACCGCGAGGGAGAGGAGCCCGAGGAGATGCGGGATCGAAAGTT
CCACGCAGGGCGCGAGCTGCGGCATGGCCTGAATCGCGAGCGGTTGCTGCGCGAGGAGGACTTTGAGCCC
GACGCGCGAACCGGGATTAGTCCCGCGCGCGCACACGTGGCGGCCGCCGACCTGGTAACCGCATACGAGC
AGACGGTGAACCAGGAGATTAACTTTCAAAAAAGCTTTAACAACCACGTGCGTACGCTTGTGGCGCGCGA
GGAGGTGGCTATAGGACTGATGCATCTGTGGGACTTTGTAAGCGCGCTGGAGCAAAACCCAAATAGCAAG
CCGCTCATGGCGCAGCTGTTCCTTATAGTGCAGCACAGCAGGGACAACGAGGCATTCAGGGATGCGCTGC
TAAACATAGTAGAGCCCGAGGGCCGCTGGCTGCTCGATTTGATAAACATCCTGCAGAGCATAGTGGTGCA
GGAGCGCAGCTTGAGCCTGGCTGACAAGGTGGCCGCCATCAACTATTCCATGCTTAGCCTGGGCAAGTTT
TACGCCCGCAAGATATACCATACCCCTTACGTTCCCATAGACAAGGAGGTAAAGATCGAGGGGTTCTACA
TGCGCATGGCGCTGAAGGTGCTTACCTTGAGCGACGACCTGGGCGTTTATCGCAACGAGCGCATCCACAA
GGCCGTGAGCGTGAGCCGGCGGCGCGAGCTCAGCGACCGCGAGCTGATGCACAGCCTGCAAAGGGCCCTG
GCTGGCACGGGCAGCGGCGATAGAGAGGCCGAGTCCTACTTTGACGCGGGCGCTGACCTGCGCTGGGCCC
CAAGCCGACGCGCCCTGGAGGCAGCTGGGGCCGGACCTGGGCTGGCGGTGGCACCCGCGCGCGCTGGCAA
CGTCGGCGGCGTGGAGGAATATGACGAGGACGATGAGTACGAGCCAGAGGACGGCGAGTACTAAGCGGTG
ATGTTTCTGATCAGATGATGCAAGACGCAACGGACCCGGCGGTGCGGGCGGCGCTGCAGAGCCAGCCGTC
CGGCCTTAACTCCACGGACGACTGGCGCCAGGTCATGGACCGCATCATGTCGCTGACTGCGCGCAATCCT
GACGCGTTCCGGCAGCAGCCGCAGGCCAACCGGCTCTCCGCAATTCTGGAAGCGGTGGTCCCGGCGCGCG
CAAACCCCACGCACGAGAAGGTGCTGGCGATCGTAAACGCGCTGGCCGAAAACAGGGCCATCCGGCCCGA
CGAGGCCGGCCTGGTCTACGACGCGCTGCTTCAGCGCGTGGCTCGTTACAACAGCGGCAACGTGCAGACC
AACCTGGACCGGCTGGTGGGGGATGTGCGCGAGGCCGTGGCGCAGCGTGAGCGCGCGCAGCAGCAGGGCA
ACCTGGGCTCCATGGTTGCACTAAACGCCTTCCTGAGTACACAGCCCGCCAACGTGCCGCGGGGACAGGA
GGACTACACCAACTTTGTGAGCGCACTGCGGCTAATGGTGACTGAGACACCGCAAAGTGAGGTGTACCAG
TCTGGGCCAGACTATTTTTTCCAGACCAGTAGACAAGGCCTGCAGACCGTAAACCTGAGCCAGGCTTTCA
AAAACTTGCAGGGGCTGTGGGGGGTGCGGGCTCCCACAGGCGACCGCGCGACCGTGTCTAGCTTGCTGAC
GCCCAACTCGCGCCTGTTGCTGCTGCTAATAGCGCCCTTCACGGACAGTGGCAGCGTGTCCCGGGACACA
TACCTAGGTCACTTGCTGACACTGTACCGCGAGGCCATAGGTCAGGCGCATGTGGACGAGCATACTTTCC
AGGAGATTACAAGTGTCAGCCGCGCGCTGGGGCAGGAGGACACGGGCAGCCTGGAGGCAACCCTAAACTA
CCTGCTGACCAACCGGCGGCAGAAGATCCCCTCGTTGCACAGTTTAAACAGCGAGGAGGAGCGCATTTTG
CGCTACGTGCAGCAGAGCGTGAGCCTTAACCTGATGCGCGACGGGGTAACGCCCAGCGTGGCGCTGGACA
TGACCGCGCGCAACATGGAACCGGGCATGTATGCCTCAAACCGGCCGTTTATCAACCGCCTAATGGACTA
CTTGCATCGCGCGGCCGCCGTGAACCCCGAGTATTTCACCAATGCCATCTTGAACCCGCACTGGCTACCG
CCCCCTGGTTTCTACACCGGGGGATTCGAGGTGCCCGAGGGTAACGATGGATTCCTCTGGGACGACATAG
ACGACAGCGTGTTTTCCCCGCAACCGCAGACCCTGCTAGAGTTGCAACAGCGCGAGCAGGCAGAGGCGGC
GCTGCGAAAGGAAAGCTTCCGCAGGCCAAGCAGCTTGTCCGATCTAGGCGCTGCGGCCCCGCGGTCAGAT
GCTAGTAGCCCATTTCCAAGCTTGATAGGGTCTCTTACCAGCACTCGCACCACCCGCCCGCGCCTGCTGG
GCGAGGAGGAGTACCTAAACAACTCGCTGCTGCAGCCGCAGCGCGAAAAAAACCTGCCTCCGGCATTTCC
CAACAACGGGATAGAGAGCCTAGTGGACAAGATGAGTAGATGGAAGACGTACGCGCAGGAGCACAGGGAC
GTGCCAGGCCCGCGCCCGCCCACCCGTCGTCAAAGGCACGACCGTCAGCGGGGTCTGGTGTGGGAGGACG
ATGACTCGGCAGACGACAGCAGCGTCCTGGATTTGGGAGGGAGTGGCAACCCGTTTGCGCACCTTCGCCC
CAGGCTGGGGAGAATGTTTTAAAAAAAAAAAAAGCATGATGCAAAATAAAAAACTCACCAAGGCCATGGC
ACCGAGCGTTGGTTTTCTTGTATTCCCCTTAGTATGCGGCGCGCGGCGATGTATGAGGAAGGTCCTCCTC
CCTCCTACGAGAGTGTGGTGAGCGCGGCGCCAGTGGCGGCGGCGCTGGGTTCTCCCTTCGATGCTCCCCT
GGACCCGCCGTTTGTGCCTCCGCGGTACCTGCGGCCTACCGGGGGGAGAAACAGCATCCGTTACTCTGAG
TTGGCACCCCTATTCGACACCACCCGTGTGTACCTGGTGGACAACAAGTCAACGGATGTGGCATCCCTGA
ACTACCAGAACGACCACAGCAACTTTCTGACCACGGTCATTCAAAACAATGACTACAGCCCGGGGGAGGC
AAGCACACAGACCATCAATCTTGACGATTCGAACATCTTTCTAGAAGATCTCCTACAATATTCTCAGCTG
CCATGGAAAATCGATGTTCTTCTTTTATTCTCTCAAGATTTTCAGGCTGTATATTAAAACTTATATTAAG
AACTATGCTAACCACCTCATCAGGAACCGTTGTAGGTGGCGTGGGTTTTCTTGGCAATCGACTCTCATGA
AAACTACGAGCTAAATATTCAATATGTTCCTCTTGACCAACTTTATTCTGCATTTTTTTTGAACGAGGTT
TAGAGCAAGCTTCAGGAAACTGAGACAGGAATTTTATTAAAAATTTAAATTTTGAAGAAAGTTCAGGGTT
AATAGCATCCATTTTTTGCTTTGCAAGTTCCTCAGCATTCTTAACAAAAGACGTCTCTTTTGACATGTTT
AAAGTTTAAACCTCCTGTGTGAAATTATTATCCGCTCATAATTCCACACATTATACGAGCCGGAAGCATA
AAGTGTAAAGCCTGGGGTGCCTAATGAGTGAGCTAACTCACATTAATTGCGTTGCGCTCACTGCCAATTG
CTTTCCAGTCGGGAAACCTGTCGTGCCAGCTGCATTAATGAATCGGCCAACGCGCGGGGAGAGGCGGTTT
GCGTATTGGGCGCTCTTCCGCTTCCTCGCTCACTGACTCGCTGCGCTCGGTCGTTCGGCTGCGGCGAGCG
GTATCAGCTCACTCAAAGGCGGTAATACGGTTATCCACAGAATCAGGGGATAACGCAGGAAAGAACATGT
GAGCAAAAGGCCAGCAAAAGGCCAGGAACCGTAAAAAGGCCGCGTTGCTGGCGTTTTTCCATAGGCTCCG
CCCCCCTGACGAGCATCACAAAAATCGACGCTCAAGTCAGAGGTGGCGAAACCCGACAGGACTATAAAGA
TACCAGGCGTTTCCCCCTGGAAGCTCCCTCGTGCGCTCTCCTGTTCCGACCCTGCCGCTTACCGGATACC
TGTCCGCCTTTCTCCCTTCGGGAAGCGTGGCGCTTTCTCATAGCTCACGCTGTAGGTATCTCAGTTCGGT
GTAGGTCGTTCGCTCCAAGCTGGGCTGTGTGCACGAACCCCCCGTTCAGCCCGACCGCTGCGCCTTATCC
GGTAACTATCGTCTTGAGTCCAACCCGGTAAGACACGACTTATCGCCACTGGCAGCAGCCACTGGTAACA
GGATTAGCAGAGCGAGGTATGTAGGCGGTGCTACAGAGTTCTTGAAGTGGTGGCCTAACTACGGCTACAC
TAGAAGGACAGTATTTGGTATCTGCGCTCTGCTGAAGCCAGTTACCTTCGGAAAAAGAGTTGGTAGCTCT
TGATCCGGCAAACAAACCACCGCTGGTAGCGGTGGTTTTTTTGTTTGCAAGCAGCAGATTACGCGCAGAA
AAAAAGGATCTCAAGAAGATCCTTTGATCTTTTCTACGGGGTCTGACGCTCAGTGGAACGAAAACTCACG
TTAAGGGATTTTGGTCATGAGATTATCAAAAAGGATCTTCACCTAGATCCTTTTAAATTAAAAATGAAGT
TTTAAATCAATCTAAAGTATATATGAGTAAACTTGGTCTGACAGTTACCAATGCTTAATCAGTGAGGCAC
CTATCTCAGCGATCTGTCTATTTCGTTCATCCATAGTTGCCTGACTCCCCGTCGTGTAGATAACTACGAT
ACGGGAGGGCTTACCATCTGGCCCCAGTGCTGCAATGATACCGCGAGACCCACGCTCACCGGCTCCAGAT
TTATCAGCAATAAACCAGCCAGCCGGAAGGGCCGAGCGCAGAAGTGGTCCTGCAACTTTATCCGCCTCCA
TCCAGTCTATTAATTGTTGCCGGGAAGCTAGAGTAAGTAGTTCGCCAGTTAATAGTTTGCGCAACGTTGT
TGCCATTGCTACAGGCATCGTGGTGTCACGCTCGTCGTTTGGTATGGCTTCATTCAGCTCCGGTTCCCAA
CGATCAAGGCGAGTTACATGATCCCCCATGTTGTGCAAAAAAGCGGTTAGCTCCTTCGGTCCTCCGATCG
TTGTCAGAAGTAAGTTGGCCGCAGTGTTATCACTCATGGTTATGGCAGCACTGCATAATTCTCTTACTGT
CATGCCATCCGTAAGATGCTTTTCTGTGACTGGTGAGTACTCAACCAAGTCATTCTGAGAATAGTGTATG
CGGCGACCGAGTTGCTCTTGCCCGGCGTCAATACGGGATAATACCGCGCCACATAGCAGAACTTTAAAAG
TGCTCATCATTGGAAAACGTTCTTCGGGGCGAAAACTCTCAAGGATCTTACCGCTGTTGAGATCCAGTTC
GATGTAACCCACTCGTGCACCCAACTGATCTTCAGCATCTTTTACTTTCACCAGCGTTTCTGGGTGAGCA
AAAACAGGAAGGCAAAATGCCGCAAAAAAGGGAATAAGGGCGACACGGAAATGTTGAATACTCATACTCT
TCCTTTTTCAATATTATTGAAGCATTTATCAGGGTTATTGTCTCATGAGCGGATACATATTTGAATGTAT
TTAGAAAAATAAACAAATAGGGGTTCCGCGCACATTTCCCCGAAAAGTGCCACCTGACGTCTAAGAAACC
ATTATTATCATGACATTAACCTATAAAAATAGGCGTATCACGAGGCC
