Features (pLannotate 1.2.2; 12 found; start..end, strand, type, name):
    305..323     +  promoter       T7 promoter: promoter for bacteriophage T7 RNA polymerase
    392..549     +  ncRNA          VA: Accession: RF00102 - VA RNA
    567..1811    +  CDS            L1: PKG3_ADE05 - Experimental evidence at protein level: Swiss-Prot protein existence level 1. Involved in viral genome packaging through its interaction with packaging proteins 1 and 2. After proteolytic cleavage by adenovirus protease, L1 52/55k protein is removed from the capsid during viral maturation. From Human adenovirus C serotype 5 (HAdV-5) (Human adenovirus 5).
   1835..3589    +  CDS            CAP3_ADE05: Experimental evidence at protein level: Swiss-Prot protein existence level 1. Structural component of the virion that acts as a cement protein on the capsid exterior and which mediates the interactions between the hexons, including the peripentonal hexons, and reaches all the way to the penton vertices. Two hexon linking proteins IIIa, one from each facet, stabilize the unique edge interface between a pair of facets. As the virus enters the host cell, hexon linking proteins IIIa are shed concomitant with virion acidification in the endosome. During virus assembly, seems to play a role in the s
   3674..4018    +  CDS            L2 (fragment): CAPSP_ADE05 - Experimental evidence at protein level: Swiss-Prot protein existence level 1. Major capsid protein that self-associates to form penton base pentamers, each in the shape of a pentagon, situated at the 12 vertices of the pseudo T=25 capsid. Involved in virus secondary attachment to host cell after initial attachment by the fiber protein. Binds host integrin heterodimer ITGAV-ITGB5 (alphaV-beta5) thereby triggering clathrin-mediated endocytosis of virions. Mediates initial virus attachment to CXADR-negative cells. Binding to integrins ITGAV-ITGB5 also seems to induce macropinocytosi
   4026..4406    -  CDS            eco47IR (fragment): T2E7_ECOLX - Protein predicted: Swiss-Prot protein existence level 4. Recognizes the double-stranded sequence GGWCC and cleaves after G-1. From Escherichia coli.
   4459..4489    -  promoter       lac UV5 promoter: E. coli lac promoter with an "up" mutation
   4504..4525    -  protein_bind   CAP binding site: CAP binding activates transcription in the presence of cAMP. E. coli catabolite activator protein
   4550..4633    -  CDS            lacI (fragment): lac repressor; lacI; The lac repressor binds to the lac operator to inhibit transcription in E. coli. This inhibition can be relieved by adding lactose or isopropyl-β-D-thiogalactopyranoside (IPTG).
   4816..5404    -  rep_origin     ori: high-copy-number ColE1/pMB1/pBR322/pUC origin of replication
   5575..6435    -  CDS            AmpR: β-lactamase; bla; confers resistance to ampicillin, carbenicillin, and related antibiotics
   6436..6540    -  promoter       AmpR promoter: bla
>Addgene plasmid #122553 | pAd5-B3 | addgene full sequence | sequence record 331115 | Addgene NGS Result
GCCCCTGCAGCCGAATTATATTATTTTTGCCAAATAATTTTTAACAAAAGCTCTGAAGTCTTCTTCATTT
AAATTCTTAGATGATACTTCATCTGGAAAATTGTCCCAATTAGTAGCATCACGCTGTGAGTAAGTTCTAA
ACCATTTTTTTATTGTTGTATTATCTCTAATCTTACTACTCGATGAGTTTTCGGTATTATCTCTATTTTT
AACTTGGAGCAGGTTCCATTCATTGTTTTTTTCATCATAGTGAATAAAATCAACTGCTTTAACACTTGTG
CCTGAACACCATATCCATCCGGCGTAATACGACTCACTATAGGGAGAGCGGCCGCCAGATCTTCCGGATG
GCTCGAGTTTTTCAGCAAGATCTTCGAACGAAAGCATTAAGTGGCTCGCTCCCTGTAGCCGGAGGGTTAT
TTTCCAAGGGTTGAGTCGCGGGACCCCCGGTTCGAGTCTCGGACCGGCCGGACTGCGGCGAACGGGGGTT
TGCCTCCCCGTCATGCAAGACCCCGCTTGCAAATTCCTCCGGAAACAGGGACGAGCCCCTTTTTTGCTTT
TCCCAGATGCATCCGGTGCTGCGGCAGATGCGCCCCCCTCCTCAGCAGCGGCAAGAGCAAGAGCAGCGGC
AGACATGCAGGGCACCCTCCCCTCCTCCTACCGCGTCAGGAGGGGCGACATCCGCGGTTGACGCGGCAGC
AGATGGTGATTACGAACCCCCGCGGCGCCGGGCCCGGCACTACCTGGACTTGGAGGAGGGCGAGGGCCTG
GCGCGGCTAGGAGCGCCCTCTCCTGAGCGGCACCCAAGGGTGCAGCTGAAGCGTGATACGCGTGAGGCGT
ACGTGCCGCGGCAGAACCTGTTTCGCGACCGCGAGGGAGAGGAGCCCGAGGAGATGCGGGATCGAAAGTT
CCACGCAGGGCGCGAGCTGCGGCATGGCCTGAATCGCGAGCGGTTGCTGCGCGAGGAGGACTTTGAGCCC
GACGCGCGAACCGGGATTAGTCCCGCGCGCGCACACGTGGCGGCCGCCGACCTGGTAACCGCATACGAGC
AGACGGTGAACCAGGAGATTAACTTTCAAAAAAGCTTTAACAACCACGTGCGTACGCTTGTGGCGCGCGA
GGAGGTGGCTATAGGACTGATGCATCTGTGGGACTTTGTAAGCGCGCTGGAGCAAAACCCAAATAGCAAG
CCGCTCATGGCGCAGCTGTTCCTTATAGTGCAGCACAGCAGGGACAACGAGGCATTCAGGGATGCGCTGC
TAAACATAGTAGAGCCCGAGGGCCGCTGGCTGCTCGATTTGATAAACATCCTGCAGAGCATAGTGGTGCA
GGAGCGCAGCTTGAGCCTGGCTGACAAGGTGGCCGCCATCAACTATTCCATGCTTAGCCTGGGCAAGTTT
TACGCCCGCAAGATATACCATACCCCTTACGTTCCCATAGACAAGGAGGTAAAGATCGAGGGGTTCTACA
TGCGCATGGCGCTGAAGGTGCTTACCTTGAGCGACGACCTGGGCGTTTATCGCAACGAGCGCATCCACAA
GGCCGTGAGCGTGAGCCGGCGGCGCGAGCTCAGCGACCGCGAGCTGATGCACAGCCTGCAAAGGGCCCTG
GCTGGCACGGGCAGCGGCGATAGAGAGGCCGAGTCCTACTTTGACGCGGGCGCTGACCTGCGCTGGGCCC
CAAGCCGACGCGCCCTGGAGGCAGCTGGGGCCGGACCTGGGCTGGCGGTGGCACCCGCGCGCGCTGGCAA
CGTCGGCGGCGTGGAGGAATATGACGAGGACGATGAGTACGAGCCAGAGGACGGCGAGTACTAAGCGGTG
ATGTTTCTGATCAGATGATGCAAGACGCAACGGACCCGGCGGTGCGGGCGGCGCTGCAGAGCCAGCCGTC
CGGCCTTAACTCCACGGACGACTGGCGCCAGGTCATGGACCGCATCATGTCGCTGACTGCGCGCAATCCT
GACGCGTTCCGGCAGCAGCCGCAGGCCAACCGGCTCTCCGCAATTCTGGAAGCGGTGGTCCCGGCGCGCG
CAAACCCCACGCACGAGAAGGTGCTGGCGATCGTAAACGCGCTGGCCGAAAACAGGGCCATCCGGCCCGA
CGAGGCCGGCCTGGTCTACGACGCGCTGCTTCAGCGCGTGGCTCGTTACAACAGCGGCAACGTGCAGACC
AACCTGGACCGGCTGGTGGGGGATGTGCGCGAGGCCGTGGCGCAGCGTGAGCGCGCGCAGCAGCAGGGCA
ACCTGGGCTCCATGGTTGCACTAAACGCCTTCCTGAGTACACAGCCCGCCAACGTGCCGCGGGGACAGGA
GGACTACACCAACTTTGTGAGCGCACTGCGGCTAATGGTGACTGAGACACCGCAAAGTGAGGTGTACCAG
TCTGGGCCAGACTATTTTTTCCAGACCAGTAGACAAGGCCTGCAGACCGTAAACCTGAGCCAGGCTTTCA
AAAACTTGCAGGGGCTGTGGGGGGTGCGGGCTCCCACAGGCGACCGCGCGACCGTGTCTAGCTTGCTGAC
GCCCAACTCGCGCCTGTTGCTGCTGCTAATAGCGCCCTTCACGGACAGTGGCAGCGTGTCCCGGGACACA
TACCTAGGTCACTTGCTGACACTGTACCGCGAGGCCATAGGTCAGGCGCATGTGGACGAGCATACTTTCC
AGGAGATTACAAGTGTCAGCCGCGCGCTGGGGCAGGAGGACACGGGCAGCCTGGAGGCAACCCTAAACTA
CCTGCTGACCAACCGGCGGCAGAAGATCCCCTCGTTGCACAGTTTAAACAGCGAGGAGGAGCGCATTTTG
CGCTACGTGCAGCAGAGCGTGAGCCTTAACCTGATGCGCGACGGGGTAACGCCCAGCGTGGCGCTGGACA
TGACCGCGCGCAACATGGAACCGGGCATGTATGCCTCAAACCGGCCGTTTATCAACCGCCTAATGGACTA
CTTGCATCGCGCGGCCGCCGTGAACCCCGAGTATTTCACCAATGCCATCTTGAACCCGCACTGGCTACCG
CCCCCTGGTTTCTACACCGGGGGATTCGAGGTGCCCGAGGGTAACGATGGATTCCTCTGGGACGACATAG
ACGACAGCGTGTTTTCCCCGCAACCGCAGACCCTGCTAGAGTTGCAACAGCGCGAGCAGGCAGAGGCGGC
GCTGCGAAAGGAAAGCTTCCGCAGGCCAAGCAGCTTGTCCGATCTAGGCGCTGCGGCCCCGCGGTCAGAT
GCTAGTAGCCCATTTCCAAGCTTGATAGGGTCTCTTACCAGCACTCGCACCACCCGCCCGCGCCTGCTGG
GCGAGGAGGAGTACCTAAACAACTCGCTGCTGCAGCCGCAGCGCGAAAAAAACCTGCCTCCGGCATTTCC
CAACAACGGGATAGAGAGCCTAGTGGACAAGATGAGTAGATGGAAGACGTACGCGCAGGAGCACAGGGAC
GTGCCAGGCCCGCGCCCGCCCACCCGTCGTCAAAGGCACGACCGTCAGCGGGGTCTGGTGTGGGAGGACG
ATGACTCGGCAGACGACAGCAGCGTCCTGGATTTGGGAGGGAGTGGCAACCCGTTTGCGCACCTTCGCCC
CAGGCTGGGGAGAATGTTTTAAAAAAAAAAAAAGCATGATGCAAAATAAAAAACTCACCAAGGCCATGGC
ACCGAGCGTTGGTTTTCTTGTATTCCCCTTAGTATGCGGCGCGCGGCGATGTATGAGGAAGGTCCTCCTC
CCTCCTACGAGAGTGTGGTGAGCGCGGCGCCAGTGGCGGCGGCGCTGGGTTCTCCCTTCGATGCTCCCCT
GGACCCGCCGTTTGTGCCTCCGCGGTACCTGCGGCCTACCGGGGGGAGAAACAGCATCCGTTACTCTGAG
TTGGCACCCCTATTCGACACCACCCGTGTGTACCTGGTGGACAACAAGTCAACGGATGTGGCATCCCTGA
ACTACCAGAACGACCACAGCAACTTTCTGACCACGGTCATTCAAAACAATGACTACAGCCCGGGGGAGGC
AAGCACACAGACCATCAATCTTGACGATTCGAACATCTTTCTAGAAGATCTCCTACAATATTCTCAGCTG
CCATGGAAAATCGATGTTCTTCTTTTATTCTCTCAAGATTTTCAGGCTGTATATTAAAACTTATATTAAG
AACTATGCTAACCACCTCATCAGGAACCGTTGTAGGTGGCGTGGGTTTTCTTGGCAATCGACTCTCATGA
AAACTACGAGCTAAATATTCAATATGTTCCTCTTGACCAACTTTATTCTGCATTTTTTTTGAACGAGGTT
TAGAGCAAGCTTCAGGAAACTGAGACAGGAATTTTATTAAAAATTTAAATTTTGAAGAAAGTTCAGGGTT
AATAGCATCCATTTTTTGCTTTGCAAGTTCCTCAGCATTCTTAACAAAAGACGTCTCTTTTGACATGTTT
AAAGTTTAAACCTCCTGTGTGAAATTATTATCCGCTCATAATTCCACACATTATACGAGCCGGAAGCATA
AAGTGTAAAGCCTGGGGTGCCTAATGAGTGAGCTAACTCACATTAATTGCGTTGCGCTCACTGCCAATTG
CTTTCCAGTCGGGAAACCTGTCGTGCCAGCTGCATTAATGAATCGGCCAACGCGCGGGGAGAGGCGGTTT
GCGTATTGGGCGCTCTTCCGCTTCCTCGCTCACTGACTCGCTGCGCTCGGTCGTTCGGCTGCGGCGAGCG
GTATCAGCTCACTCAAAGGCGGTAATACGGTTATCCACAGAATCAGGGGATAACGCAGGAAAGAACATGT
GAGCAAAAGGCCAGCAAAAGGCCAGGAACCGTAAAAAGGCCGCGTTGCTGGCGTTTTTCCATAGGCTCCG
CCCCCCTGACGAGCATCACAAAAATCGACGCTCAAGTCAGAGGTGGCGAAACCCGACAGGACTATAAAGA
TACCAGGCGTTTCCCCCTGGAAGCTCCCTCGTGCGCTCTCCTGTTCCGACCCTGCCGCTTACCGGATACC
TGTCCGCCTTTCTCCCTTCGGGAAGCGTGGCGCTTTCTCATAGCTCACGCTGTAGGTATCTCAGTTCGGT
GTAGGTCGTTCGCTCCAAGCTGGGCTGTGTGCACGAACCCCCCGTTCAGCCCGACCGCTGCGCCTTATCC
GGTAACTATCGTCTTGAGTCCAACCCGGTAAGACACGACTTATCGCCACTGGCAGCAGCCACTGGTAACA
GGATTAGCAGAGCGAGGTATGTAGGCGGTGCTACAGAGTTCTTGAAGTGGTGGCCTAACTACGGCTACAC
TAGAAGAACAGTATTTGGTATCTGCGCTCTGCTGAAGCCAGTTACCTTCGGAAAAAGAGTTGGTAGCTCT
TGATCCGGCAAACAAACCACCGCTGGTAGCGGTGGTTTTTTTGTTTGCAAGCAGCAGATTACGCGCAGAA
AAAAAGGATCTCAAGAAGATCCTTTGATCTTTTCTACGGGGTCTGACGCTCAGTGGAACGAAAACTCACG
TTAAGGGATTTTGGTCATGAGATTATCAAAAAGGATCTTCACCTAGATCCTTTTAAATTAAAAATGAAGT
TTTAAATCAATCTAAAGTATATATGAGTAAACTTGGTCTGACAGTTACCAATGCTTAATCAGTGAGGCAC
CTATCTCAGCGATCTGTCTATTTCGTTCATCCATAGTTGCCTGACTCCCCGTCGTGTAGATAACTACGAT
ACGGGAGGGCTTACCATCTGGCCCCAGTGCTGCAATGATACCGCGAGACCCACGCTCACCGGCTCCAGAT
TTATCAGCAATAAACCAGCCAGCCGGAAGGGCCGAGCGCAGAAGTGGTCCTGCAACTTTATCCGCCTCCA
TCCAGTCTATTAATTGTTGCCGGGAAGCTAGAGTAAGTAGTTCGCCAGTTAATAGTTTGCGCAACGTTGT
TGCCATTGCTACAGGCATCGTGGTGTCACGCTCGTCGTTTGGTATGGCTTCATTCAGCTCCGGTTCCCAA
CGATCAAGGCGAGTTACATGATCCCCCATGTTGTGCAAAAAAGCGGTTAGCTCCTTCGGTCCTCCGATCG
TTGTCAGAAGTAAGTTGGCCGCAGTGTTATCACTCATGGTTATGGCAGCACTGCATAATTCTCTTACTGT
CATGCCATCCGTAAGATGCTTTTCTGTGACTGGTGAGTACTCAACCAAGTCATTCTGAGAATAGTGTATG
CGGCGACCGAGTTGCTCTTGCCCGGCGTCAATACGGGATAATACCGCGCCACATAGCAGAACTTTAAAAG
TGCTCATCATTGGAAAACGTTCTTCGGGGCGAAAACTCTCAAGGATCTTACCGCTGTTGAGATCCAGTTC
GATGTAACCCACTCGTGCACCCAACTGATCTTCAGCATCTTTTACTTTCACCAGCGTTTCTGGGTGAGCA
AAAACAGGAAGGCAAAATGCCGCAAAAAAGGGAATAAGGGCGACACGGAAATGTTGAATACTCATACTCT
TCCTTTTTCAATATTATTGAAGCATTTATCAGGGTTATTGTCTCATGAGCGGATACATATTTGAATGTAT
TTAGAAAAATAAACAAATAGGGGTTCCGCGCACATTTCCCCGAAAAGTGCCACCTGACGTCTAAGAAACC
ATTATTATCATGACATTAACCTATAAAAATAGGCGTATCACGAGGCC
